Addgene plasmid #212480: pTwist-SARS-CoV-2 Spike-deltaC18 N679K (AAA) P681H (CAC)
Purpose: Encodes SARS-CoV-2 spike N679K, P681H for pseudovirus production
Depositing lab: Alejandro Balazs. Depositing organization: Massachusetts General Hospital. Publication: Ongoing evolution of SARS-CoV-2 drives escape from mRNA vaccine-induced humoral immunity. Roederer AL, Cao Y, Denis KS, Sheehan ML, Li CJ, Lam EC, Gregory DJ, Poznansky MC, Iafrate AJ, Canaday DH, Gravenstein S, Garcia-Beltran WF, Balazs AB. medRxiv [Preprint]. 2024 Mar 7:2024.03.05.24303815. doi: 10.1101/2024.03.05.24303815. PubMed 38496628.
Backbone
  Vector backbone: pTwist-CMV-BetaGlobin-WPRE-Neo
  Backbone manufacturer: Twist
  Vector type: Mammalian Expression
Growth in bacteria
  Bacterial resistance: Ampicillin, 100 μg/mL
  Growth temperature: 37°C
  Growth strain: DH5alpha
  Copy number: High Copy
Gene/Insert
  Gene/Insert name: SARS-CoV-2 Spike N679K, P681H
  Species: Severe acute respiratory syndrome coronavirus 2
  Mutation: N679K, P681H
  Entrez Gene: S (a.k.a. GU280_gp02, spike glycoprotein)
  Promoter: CAG
  Cloning method: Ligation Independent Cloning
Terms and licenses: Academic/Nonprofit Terms; Industry Terms: Not Available to Industry
Depositor comments: Please visit https://www.medrxiv.org/content/10.1101/2024.03.05.24303815v1 for medRxiv preprint.
How to cite: pTwist-SARS-CoV-2 Spike-deltaC18 N679K (AAA) P681H (CAC) was a gift from Alejandro Balazs (Addgene plasmid # 212480 ; http://n2t.net/addgene:212480 ; RRID:Addgene_212480)
