[The description below was written by a language model from this plasmid's Addgene catalogue record and pLannotate feature annotations shown in this document.]
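Description:
pTwist-SARS-CoV-2 Spike-deltaC18 N679K (AAA) P681H (CAC) is a mammalian expression plasmid of about 10.5 kb built on the Twist pTwist-CMV-BetaGlobin-WPRE-Neo backbone. It encodes the SARS-CoV-2 spike glycoprotein carrying two substitutions, N679K and P681H, near the S1/S2 furin cleavage region. The parenthetical codons in the name indicate the triplets used for each change. The "deltaC18" designation refers to removal of the last 18 residues of the cytoplasmic tail, a truncation commonly used to improve spike incorporation into pseudotyped particles, and the annotated spike reading frame of 3,765 nt is consistent with this shortened form. In bacteria the plasmid replicates from a high-copy ColE1/pUC-type origin and is selected with ampicillin through the AmpR β-lactamase gene.

The catalogue entry lists the promoter as CAG. However, the backbone name and the feature table point to a CMV enhancer with CMV promoter elements followed by a truncated human β-globin intron upstream of the spike gene, and no chicken β-actin promoter is annotated. Downstream, a WPRE is placed to enhance transcript stability and expression, followed by an SV40 polyadenylation region. A separate cassette with the SV40 early promoter, neo and the bGH poly(A) signal allows G418 selection in mammalian cells. β-globin insulator elements, bacterial rrnG and T7 terminators and a synthetic poly(A) signal flank the units to limit transcriptional read-through.

The stated purpose is pseudovirus production, with the plasmid supplying the envelope glycoprotein in transfected producer cells. According to the associated publication title, the work concerns SARS-CoV-2 escape from vaccine-induced humoral immunity. The record does not describe the companion packaging or reporter plasmids.
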