Features (pLannotate 1.2.2; 21 found; start..end, strand, type, name):
      1..3765    +  CDS            S: SPIKE_SARS2 - Experimental evidence at protein level: Swiss-Prot protein existence level 1. [Spike glycoprotein]: May down-regulate host tetherin (BST2) by lysosomal degradation, thereby counteracting its antiviral activity. From Severe acute respiratory syndrome coronavirus 2 (2019-nCoV) (SARS-CoV-2).
   3839..4427    +  misc_feature   WPRE: woodchuck hepatitis virus posttranscriptional regulatory element
   4480..4601    -  polyA_signal   SV40 poly(A) signal: SV40 polyadenylation signal
   4624..4693    -  CDS            large T antigen (fragment): large T antigen from SV40 (simian virus 40)
   4716..4762    +  terminator     T7 terminator: transcription terminator for bacteriophage T7 RNA polymerase
   4792..4928    +  terminator     rrnG terminator: transcription terminator from the E. coli ribosomal RNA rrnG operon (Albrechtsen et al., 1991)
   4973..5044    +  misc_feature   3' β-globin insulator: insulator downstream of the human β-globin locus (Farrell et al., 2002)
   5089..5285    +  promoter       SV40 promoter: SV40 early promoter
   5299..6090    +  CDS            neo: KKA2_KLEPN - Also known as kan, nptII. Experimental evidence at protein level: Swiss-Prot protein existence level 1. Resistance to kanamycin, neomycin, paromomycin, ribostamycin, butirosin and gentamicin B. From Klebsiella pneumoniae.
   6104..6328    +  polyA_signal   bGH poly(A) signal: bovine growth hormone polyadenylation signal
   6524..7112    -  rep_origin     ori: high-copy-number ColE1/pMB1/pBR322/pUC origin of replication
   7284..7348    -  CDS            bla(M) (fragment): β-lactamase lacking the signal sequence; bla(M); allows cytosolic expression of β-lactamase
   7858..8718    +  CDS            AmpR: β-lactamase; bla; confers resistance to ampicillin, carbenicillin, and related antibiotics
   8731..8867    +  terminator     rrnG terminator: transcription terminator from the E. coli ribosomal RNA rrnG operon (Albrechtsen et al., 1991)
   9019..9090    +  misc_feature   5' β-globin insulator: insulator upstream of the human β-globin locus (Farrell et al., 2002)
   9095..9141    -  terminator     T7 terminator: transcription terminator for bacteriophage T7 RNA polymerase
   9159..9207    -  polyA_signal   poly(A) signal: synthetic polyadenylation signal
   9288..9591    +  enhancer       CMV enhancer: human cytomegalovirus immediate early enhancer
   9664..9681    -  promoter       CMV promoter (fragment): human cytomegalovirus (CMV) immediate early promoter
   9744..9795    +  promoter       CMVd2 promoter: truncated human cytomegalovirus (CMV) immediate early promoter that yields moderately reduced expression relative to the full-length promoter
   9929..10404   +  intron         β-globin intron: internally truncated intron from human β-globin
>Addgene plasmid #212480 | pTwist-SARS-CoV-2 Spike-deltaC18 N679K (AAA) P681H (CAC) | addgene full sequence | sequence record 432805 | Addgene NGS Result
ATGTTTGTGTTCCTCGTTCTCCTGCCCCTCGTTTCTTCCCAATGCGTGAACCTCACAACTAGAACGCAGC
TCCCACCCGCTTACACGAACTCTTTTACTCGTGGAGTATACTATCCCGATAAAGTCTTTAGGTCCAGTGT
CCTTCATTCTACTCAAGACCTTTTCCTGCCATTCTTCTCAAATGTCACCTGGTTCCATGCTATCCACGTT
TCTGGCACCAACGGAACTAAACGATTTGATAATCCCGTCTTGCCATTTAACGATGGCGTATACTTTGCCT
CAACGGAGAAGTCCAACATTATCCGGGGATGGATATTTGGCACCACCCTGGACTCCAAGACACAGTCTCT
CCTCATTGTGAACAACGCCACCAATGTCGTCATCAAAGTCTGTGAATTTCAATTTTGTAACGATCCCTTT
CTCGGGGTTTATTATCATAAGAATAACAAGTCTTGGATGGAGTCAGAGTTCCGCGTTTACAGTTCCGCTA
ACAACTGTACTTTTGAGTACGTTTCCCAACCATTTCTCATGGATCTTGAAGGGAAGCAAGGCAACTTCAA
GAATCTCCGCGAATTTGTGTTTAAGAATATAGACGGCTACTTCAAAATTTATAGCAAGCATACCCCGATA
AATCTGGTTCGGGATCTCCCTCAAGGCTTCTCCGCGTTGGAACCCCTCGTGGACTTGCCGATTGGCATCA
ACATCACCCGGTTCCAAACCCTTCTTGCCCTTCATCGAAGCTACCTCACGCCTGGCGACAGTAGTAGTGG
TTGGACAGCGGGCGCAGCAGCCTACTATGTGGGATATTTGCAACCACGCACCTTTCTTCTCAAATATAAC
GAAAACGGAACAATTACCGATGCCGTAGACTGTGCCCTCGATCCCCTGTCCGAAACTAAATGCACACTCA
AGTCCTTCACAGTTGAGAAAGGCATATACCAAACCAGTAACTTCCGCGTCCAACCCACCGAATCCATTGT
TCGATTCCCTAACATCACCAATTTGTGTCCTTTCGGTGAAGTATTTAATGCCACTCGATTTGCATCAGTT
TATGCCTGGAATCGCAAGCGAATATCAAATTGTGTTGCAGATTATAGTGTCCTGTATAATAGCGCATCAT
TCAGCACTTTTAAGTGTTATGGGGTCAGCCCTACGAAATTGAATGACTTGTGTTTTACCAACGTTTACGC
AGATTCTTTCGTCATACGCGGCGACGAAGTCCGACAGATTGCACCGGGGCAAACCGGAAAGATAGCAGAC
TATAATTATAAGTTGCCGGATGACTTCACCGGCTGCGTTATAGCATGGAACTCCAATAATCTCGATTCAA
AAGTCGGCGGCAACTATAATTATCTTTACCGCCTGTTTCGCAAGTCAAATCTGAAGCCCTTTGAACGTGA
CATCTCCACCGAAATTTATCAAGCTGGCAGCACCCCATGTAATGGAGTGGAAGGGTTTAACTGTTATTTT
CCCCTTCAATCATACGGATTTCAACCAACAAATGGGGTGGGCTATCAACCATATCGGGTGGTAGTCTTGA
GCTTTGAGCTGCTCCACGCACCGGCTACAGTTTGCGGACCGAAGAAAAGCACTAACCTGGTGAAGAATAA
ATGTGTGAACTTCAACTTTAATGGGCTCACCGGAACAGGGGTGCTGACAGAATCAAACAAGAAATTTCTC
CCTTTTCAACAATTTGGTAGAGACATTGCCGATACCACAGATGCCGTCCGCGATCCGCAAACACTGGAAA
TCCTCGATATAACACCCTGTAGCTTCGGCGGGGTCAGCGTGATAACTCCCGGAACGAACACATCCAACCA
AGTGGCTGTCCTGTATCAAGATGTCAACTGTACCGAAGTCCCTGTGGCGATACACGCCGACCAACTGACA
CCCACCTGGAGAGTCTACTCAACAGGTTCCAATGTCTTTCAAACTAGAGCGGGTTGTCTCATTGGCGCTG
AGCATGTCAATAATTCATACGAATGTGATATTCCTATTGGGGCAGGAATCTGTGCGTCTTATCAAACTCA
AACGAAATCACACCGGCGCGCTCGCTCAGTAGCCAGCCAGTCCATAATCGCCTATACCATGAGTCTCGGG
GCTGAGAACTCCGTGGCTTATTCAAACAATTCCATCGCAATCCCAACTAACTTTACCATTAGCGTTACCA
CGGAAATCTTGCCCGTCAGCATGACTAAGACGAGCGTAGACTGTACGATGTATATCTGTGGGGATTCCAC
CGAGTGTAGCAACCTCTTGCTTCAATACGGGTCTTTCTGTACTCAACTCAACCGAGCATTGACCGGAATT
GCGGTCGAACAAGACAAGAATACCCAAGAGGTGTTCGCACAAGTAAAGCAAATATACAAAACGCCGCCAA
TCAAAGATTTTGGCGGGTTTAATTTTAGCCAAATACTGCCAGACCCATCTAAGCCTTCAAAACGCAGCTT
TATCGAGGATCTGCTGTTCAACAAAGTTACGTTGGCTGACGCGGGTTTCATTAAGCAGTATGGGGATTGT
TTGGGAGACATTGCGGCCCGCGACCTTATCTGTGCTCAAAAATTCAATGGGTTGACAGTTCTGCCCCCTC
TGCTCACTGATGAGATGATTGCACAGTATACATCAGCATTGTTGGCAGGAACCATTACATCCGGCTGGAC
TTTTGGCGCGGGTGCGGCCCTTCAAATACCTTTCGCTATGCAAATGGCTTACAGATTCAATGGGATTGGT
GTCACGCAAAATGTATTGTATGAAAATCAGAAGCTGATCGCTAATCAATTTAACAGCGCGATTGGCAAGA
TCCAAGATTCACTGTCAAGCACAGCGTCCGCCCTCGGCAAACTCCAAGATGTTGTGAATCAAAACGCCCA
GGCCCTGAATACCCTCGTGAAGCAACTGAGTTCTAACTTCGGCGCAATCTCCAGCGTCCTCAACGACATA
TTGTCCAGACTTGATAAGGTGGAAGCCGAGGTGCAAATTGATCGGCTCATCACAGGCAGGCTCCAGTCAC
TCCAAACTTATGTGACACAACAGTTGATCCGGGCTGCTGAGATACGAGCAAGCGCCAACCTGGCCGCCAC
TAAAATGTCAGAGTGCGTGCTCGGGCAGTCCAAACGGGTTGACTTTTGTGGCAAGGGCTATCACTTGATG
TCCTTCCCCCAATCCGCCCCACATGGAGTGGTCTTTCTCCACGTCACTTATGTCCCTGCTCAAGAGAAGA
ACTTTACGACAGCTCCAGCAATCTGTCACGATGGCAAAGCGCACTTTCCCAGGGAAGGCGTTTTCGTCAG
TAATGGCACGCATTGGTTTGTGACCCAAAGGAATTTCTATGAACCCCAAATCATAACCACTGACAATACA
TTTGTCTCAGGCAACTGTGATGTGGTCATTGGGATCGTGAACAACACGGTATATGATCCCCTGCAACCCG
AGTTGGATAGCTTCAAAGAGGAATTGGATAAATACTTTAAGAATCATACTTCACCCGATGTTGATCTCGG
GGACATATCAGGAATAAATGCAAGTGTCGTCAACATTCAGAAAGAGATTGATCGCCTTAATGAGGTCGCC
AAGAACTTGAATGAATCTTTGATCGACTTGCAAGAACTGGGCAAATACGAACAATATATTAAATGGCCCT
GGTACATTTGGTTGGGCTTTATCGCCGGACTTATAGCTATCGTTATGGTCACAATTATGTTGTGCTGTAT
GACTAGCTGTTGTTCCTGCTTGAAAGGATGTTGCAGTTGCGGATCTTGTTGTAAATAAAGGATCCTCTAG
AAGTTGTCTCCTCCTGCACTGACTGACTGATACAATCGATTTCTGGATCCGCAGGCCTAATCAACCTCTG
GATTACAAAATTTGTGAAAGATTGACTGGTATTCTTAACTATGTTGCTCCTTTTACGCTATGTGGATACG
CTGCTTTAATGCCTTTGTATCATGCTATTGCTTCCCGTATGGCTTTCATTTTCTCCTCCTTGTATAAATC
CTGGTTGCTGTCTCTTTATGAGGAGTTGTGGCCCGTTGTCAGGCAACGTGGCGTGGTGTGCACTGTGTTT
GCTGACGCAACCCCCACTGGTTGGGGCATTGCCACCACCTGTCAGCTCCTTTCCGGGACTTTCGCTTTCC
CCCTCCCTATTGCCACGGCGGAACTCATCGCCGCCTGCCTTGCCCGCTGCTGGACAGGGGCTCGGCTGTT
GGGCACTGACAATTCCGTGGTGTTGTCGGGGAAGCTGACGTCCTTTCCATGGCTGCTCGCCTGTGTTGCC
ACCTGGATTCTGCGCGGGACGTCCTTCTGCTACGTCCCTTCGGCCCTCAATCCAGCGGACCTTCCTTCCC
GCGGCCTGCTGCCGGCTCTGCGGCCTCTTCCGCGTCTTCGCCTTCGCCCTCAGACGAGTCGGATCTCCCT
TTGGGCCGCCTCCCCGCCTGTCTAGCTTGACTGACTGAGATACAGCGTACCTTCAGCTCACAGACATGAT
AAGATACATTGATGAGTTTGGACAAACCACAACTAGAATGCAGTGAAAAAAATGCTTTATTTGTGAAATT
TGTGATGCTATTGCTTTATTTGTAACCATTATAAGCTGCAATAAACAAGTTAACAACAACAATTGCATTC
ATTTTATGTTTCAGGTTCAGGGGGAGGTGTGGGAGGTTTTTTAAAGCAAGTAAAACCTCTACAAATGTGG
TATTGGCCCATCTCTATCGGTATCGTAGCATAACCCCTTGGGGCCTCTAAACGGGTCTTGAGGGGTTTTT
TGTGCCCCTCGGGCCGGATTGCTATCTACCGGCATTGGCGCAGAAAAAAATGCCTGATGCGACGCTGCGC
GTCTTATACTCCCACATATGCCAGATTCAGCAACGGATACGGCTTCCCCAACTTGCCCACTTCCATACGT
GTCCTCCTTACCAGAAATTTATCCTTAAGGTCGTCAGCTATCCTGCAGGCGATCTCTCGATTTCGATCAA
GACATTCCTTTAATGGTCTTTTCTGGACACCACTAGGGGTCAGAAGTAGTTCATCAAACTTTCTTCCCTC
CCTAATCTCATTGGTTACCTTGGGCTATCGAAACTTAATTAAGCGATCTGCATCTCAATTAGTCAGCAAC
CATAGTCCCGCCCCTAACTCCGCCCATCCCGCCCCTAACTCCGCCCAGTTCCGCCCATTCTCCGCCCCAT
CGCTGACTAATTTTTTTTATTTATGCAGAGGCCGAGGCCGCCTCGGCCTCTGAGCTATTCCAGAAGTAGT
GAGGAGGCTTTTTTGGAGGCCTAGGCTTTTGCAAAGGAGGTAGCCAACATGATTGAACAAGATGGATTGC
ACGCAGGTTCTCCCGCCGCTTGGGTGGAGAGGCTATTCGGCTATGACTGGGCACAACAGACAATCGGCTG
CTCTGATGCCGCCGTGTTCCGGCTGTCAGCGCAGGGGCGCCCGGTTCTTTTTGTCAAGACCGACCTGTCC
GGTGCCCTGAATGAACTCCAGGACGAGGCAGCGCGGCTATCGTGGCTGGCCACGACGGGCGTTCCTTGCG
CAGCTGTGCTCGACGTTGTCACTGAAGCGGGAAGGGACTGGCTGCTATTGGGCGAAGTGCCGGGGCAGGA
TCTCCTGTCATCTCACCTTGCTCCTGCCGAGAAAGTATCCATCATGGCTGATGCAATGCGGCGGCTGCAT
ACGCTTGATCCGGCTACCTGCCCATTCGACCACCAAGCGAAACATCGCATCGAGCGAGCACGTACTCGGA
TGGAAGCCGGTCTTGTCGATCAGGATGATCTGGACGAAGAGCATCAGGGGCTCGCGCCAGCCGAACTGTT
CGCCAGGCTCAAGGCGCGGATGCCCGACGGCGAGGATCTCGTCGTGACCCACGGCGATGCCTGCTTGCCG
AATATCATGGTGGAAAATGGCCGCTTTTCTGGATTCATCGACTGTGGCCGGCTGGGTGTGGCGGACCGCT
ATCAGGACATAGCGTTGGCTACCCGTGATATTGCTGAAGAGCTTGGCGGCGAATGGGCTGACCGCTTCCT
CGTGCTTTACGGTATCGCCGCTCCCGATTCGCAGCGCATCGCCTTCTATCGCCTTCTTGACGAGTTCTTC
TAGTATGTAAGCCCTGTGCCTTCTAGTTGCCAGCCATCTGTTGTTTGCCCCTCCCCCGTGCCTTCCTTGA
CCCTGGAAGGTGCCACTCCCACTGTCCTTTCCTAATAAAATGAGGAAATTGCATCGCATTGTCTGAGTAG
GTGTCATTCTATTCTGGGGGGTGGGGTGGGGCAGGACAGCAAGGGGGAGGATTGGGAAGACAATAGCAGG
CATGCTGGGGATGCGGTGGGCTCTATGGTTAATTAACCAGTCAAGTCAGCTACTTGGCGAGATCGACTTG
TCTGGGTTTCGACTACGCTCAGAATTGCGTCAGTCAAGTTCGATCTGGTCCTTGCTATTGCACCCGTTCT
CCGATTACGAGTTTCATTTAAATCATGTGAGCAAAAGGCCAGCAAAAGGCCAGGAACCGTAAAAAGGCCG
CGTTGCTGGCGTTTTTCCATAGGCTCCGCCCCCCTGACGAGCATCACAAAAATCGACGCTCAAGTCAGAG
GTGGCGAAACCCGACAGGACTATAAAGATACCAGGCGTTTCCCCCTGGAAGCTCCCTCGTGCGCTCTCCT
GTTCCGACCCTGCCGCTTACCGGATACCTGTCCGCCTTTCTCCCTTCGGGAAGCGTGGCGCTTTCTCATA
GCTCACGCTGTAGGTATCTCAGTTCGGTGTAGGTCGTTCGCTCCAAGCTGGGCTGTGTGCACGAACCCCC
CGTTCAGCCCGACCGCTGCGCCTTATCCGGTAACTATCGTCTTGAGTCCAACCCGGTAAGACACGACTTA
TCGCCACTGGCAGCAGCCACTGGTAACAGGATTAGCAGAGCGAGGTATGTAGGCGGTGCTACAGAGTTCT
TGAAGTGGTGGCCTAACTACGGCTACACTAGAAGAACAGTATTTGGTATCTGCGCTCTGCTGAAGCCAGT
TACCTTCGGAAAAAGAGTTGGTAGCTCTTGATCCGGCAAACAAACCACCGCTGGTAGCGGTGGTTTTTTT
GTTTGCAAGCAGCAGATTACGCGCAGAAAAAAAGGATCTCAAGAAGATCCTTTGATCTTTTCTACGGGGT
CTGACGCTCAGTGGAACGAAAACTCACGTTAAGGGATTTTGGTCATGAGATTATCAAAAAGGATCTTCAC
CTAGATCCTTTTAAATTAAAAATGAAGTTTTAAATCAATCTAAAGTATATATGAGTAAACTTGGTCTGAC
AGTTACCAATGCTTAATCAGTGAGGCACCTATCTCAGCGATCTGTCTATTTCGTTCATCCATAGTTGCAT
TTAAATTTCCGAACTCTCCAAGGCCCTCGTCGGAAAATCTTCAAACCTTTCGTCCGATCCATCTTGCAGG
CTACCTCTCGAACGAACTATCGCAAGTCTCTTGGCCGGCCTTGCGCCTTGGCTATTGCTTGGCAGCGCCT
ATCGCCAGGTATTACTCCAATCCCGAATATCCGAGATCGGGATCACCCGAGAGAAGTTCAACCTACATCC
TCAATCCCGATCTATCCGAGATCCGAGGAATATCGAAATCGGGGCGCGCCTGGTGTACCGAGAACGATCC
TCTCAGTGCGAGTCTCGACGATCCATATCGTTGCTTGGCAGTCAGCCAGTCGGAATCCAGCTTGGGACCC
AGGAAGTCCAATCGTCAGATATTGTACTCAAGCCTGGTCACGGCAGCGTACCGATCTGTTTAAACCTAGA
TATTGATAGTCTGATCGGTCAACGTATAATCGAGTCCTAGCTTTTGCAAACATCTATCAAGAGACAGGAT
CAGCAGGAGGCTTTCGCATGAGTATTCAACATTTCCGTGTCGCCCTTATTCCCTTTTTTGCGGCATTTTG
CCTTCCTGTTTTTGCTCACCCAGAAACGCTGGTGAAAGTAAAAGATGCTGAAGATCAGTTGGGTGCGCGA
GTGGGTTACATCGAACTGGATCTCAACAGCGGTAAGATCCTTGAGAGTTTTCGCCCCGAAGAACGCTTTC
CAATGATGAGCACTTTTAAAGTTCTGCTATGTGGCGCGGTATTATCCCGTATTGACGCCGGGCAAGAGCA
ACTCGGTCGCCGCATACACTATTCTCAGAATGACTTGGTTGAGTATTCACCAGTCACAGAAAAGCATCTT
ACGGATGGCATGACAGTAAGAGAATTATGCAGTGCTGCCATAACCATGAGTGATAACACTGCGGCCAACT
TACTTCTGACAACGATTGGAGGACCGAAGGAGCTAACCGCTTTTTTGCACAACATGGGGGATCATGTAAC
TCGCCTTGATCGTTGGGAACCGGAGCTGAATGAAGCCATACCAAACGACGAGCGTGACACCACGATGCCT
GTAGCAATGGCAACAACCTTGCGTAAACTATTAACTGGCGAACTACTTACTCTAGCTTCCCGGCAACAGT
TGATAGACTGGATGGAGGCGGATAAAGTTGCAGGACCACTTCTGCGCTCGGCCCTTCCGGCTGGCTGGTT
TATTGCTGATAAATCTGGAGCCGGTGAGCGTGGGTCTCGCGGTATCATTGCAGCACTGGGGCCAGATGGT
AAGCCCTCCCGTATCGTAGTTATCTACACGACGGGGAGTCAGGCAACTATGGATGAACGAAATAGACAGA
TCGCTGAGATAGGTGCCTCACTGATTAAGCATTGGTAACCGATTCTAGGTGCATTGGCGCAGAAAAAAAT
GCCTGATGCGACGCTGCGCGTCTTATACTCCCACATATGCCAGATTCAGCAACGGATACGGCTTCCCCAA
CTTGCCCACTTCCATACGTGTCCTCCTTACCAGAAATTTATCCTTAAGATCCCGAATCGTTTAAACTCGA
CTCTGGCTCTATCGAATCTCCGTCGTTTCGAGCTTACGCGAACAGCCGTGGCGCTCATTTGCTCGTCGGG
CATCGAATCTCGTCAGCTATCGTCAGCTTACCTTTTTGGCAGCGATCGCGGCTCCCGACATCTTGGACCA
TTAGCTCCACAGGTATCTTCTTCCCTCTAGTGGTCATAACAGCAGCTTCAGCTACCTCTCAATTCAAAAA
ACCCCTCAAGACCCGTTTAGAGGCCCCAAGGGGTTATGCTATCAATCGTTGCGTTACACACACAAAAAAC
CAACACACATCCATCTTCGATGGATAGCGATTTTATTATCTAACTGCTGATCGAGTGTAGCCAGATCTAG
TAATCAATTACGGGGTCATTAGTTCATAGCCCATATATGGAGTTCCGCGTTACATAACTTACGGTAAATG
GCCCGCCTGGCTGACCGCCCAACGACCCCCGCCCATTGACGTCAATAATGACGTATGTTCCCATAGTAAC
GCCAATAGGGACTTTCCATTGACGTCAATGGGTGGAGTATTTACGGTAAACTGCCCACTTGGCAGTACAT
CAAGTGTATCATATGCCAAGTACGCCCCCTATTGACGTCAATGACGGTAAATGGCCCGCCTGGCATTATG
CCCAGTACATGACCTTATGGGACTTTCCTACTTGGCAGTACATCTACGTATTAGTCATCGCTATTACCAT
GCTGATGCGGTTTTGGCAGTACATCAATGGGCGTGGATAGCGGTTTGACTCACGGGGATTTCCAAGTCTC
CACCCCATTGACGTCAATGGGAGTTTGTTTTGGCACCAAAATCAACGGGACTTTCCAAAATGTCGTAACA
ACTCCGCCCCATTGACGCAAATGGGCGGTAGGCGTGTACGGTGGGAGGTCTATATAAGCAGAGCTGGTTT
AGTGAACCGTCAGATCGCCTGGAGACGCCATCCACGCTGTTTTGACCTCCATAGAAGACACCGGGACCGA
TCCAGCCTCCCCTCGAAGCTTACATGTGGTACCGAGCTCGGATCCTGAGAACTTCAGGGTGAGTCTATGG
GACCCTTGATGTTTTCTTTCCCCTTCTTTTCTATGGTTAAGTTCATGTCATAGGAAGGGGAGAAGTAACA
GGGTACACATATTGACCAAATCAGGGTAATTTTGCATTTGTAATTTTAAAAAATGCTTTCTTCTTTTAAT
ATACTTTTTTGTTTATCTTATTTCTAATACTTTCCCTAATCTCTTTCTTTCAGGGCAATAATGATACAAT
GTATCATGCCTCTTTGCACCATTCTAAAGAATAACAGTGATAATTTCTGGGTTAAGGCAATAGCAATATT
TCTGCATATAAATATTTCTGCATATAAATTGTAACTGATGTAAGAGGTTTCATATTGCTAATAGCAGCTA
CAATCCAGCTACCATTCTGCTTTTATTTTATGGTTGGGATAAGGCTGGATTATTCTGAGTCCAAGCTAGG
CCCTTTTGCTAATCATGTTCATACCTCTTATCTTCCTCCCACAGCTCCTGGGCAACGTGCTGGTCTGTGT
GCTGGCCCATCACTTTGGCAAAGGCGGCCGCC
